>Addgene plasmid #142407 | TFORF2338 | addgene full sequence | sequence record 397143 | Addgene NGS Result
TTAATGTAGTCTTATGCAATACTCTTGTAGTCTTGCAACATGGTAACGATGAGTTAGCAACATGCCTTAC
AAGGAGAGAAAAAGCACCGTGCATGCCGATTGGTGGAAGTAAGGTGGTACGATCGTGCCTTATTAGGAAG
GCAACAGACGGGTCTGACATGGATTGGACGAACCACTGAATTGCCGCATTGCAGAGATATTGTATTTAAG
TGCCTAGCTCGATACATAAACGGGTCTCTCTGGTTAGACCAGATCTGAGCCTGGGAGCTCTCTGGCTAAC
TAGGGAACCCACTGCTTAAGCCTCAATAAAGCTTGCCTTGAGTGCTTCAAGTAGTGTGTGCCCGTCTGTT
GTGTGACTCTGGTAACTAGAGATCCCTCAGACCCTTTTAGTCAGTGTGGAAAATCTCTAGCAGTGGCGCC
CGAACAGGGACTTGAAAGCGAAAGGGAAACCAGAGGAGCTCTCTCGACGCAGGACTCGGCTTGCTGAAGC
GCGCACGGCAAGAGGCGAGGGGCGGCGACTGGTGAGTACGCCAAAAATTTTGACTAGCGGAGGCTAGAAG
GAGAGAGATGGGTGCGAGAGCGTCAGTATTAAGCGGGGGAGAATTAGATCGCGATGGGAAAAAATTCGGT
TAAGGCCAGGGGGAAAGAAAAAATATAAATTAAAACATATAGTATGGGCAAGCAGGGAGCTAGAACGATT
CGCAGTTAATCCTGGCCTGTTAGAAACATCAGAAGGCTGTAGACAAATACTGGGACAGCTACAACCATCC
CTTCAGACAGGATCAGAAGAACTTAGATCATTATATAATACAGTAGCAACCCTCTATTGTGTGCATCAAA
GGATAGAGATAAAAGACACCAAGGAAGCTTTAGACAAGATAGAGGAAGAGCAAAACAAAAGTAAGACCAC
CGCACAGCAAGCGGCCGCTGATCTTCAGACCTGGAGGAGGAGATATGAGGGACAATTGGAGAAGTGAATT
ATATAAATATAAAGTAGTAAAAATTGAACCATTAGGAGTAGCACCCACCAAGGCAAAGAGAAGAGTGGTG
CAGAGAGAAAAAAGAGCAGTGGGAATAGGAGCTTTGTTCCTTGGGTTCTTGGGAGCAGCAGGAAGCACTA
TGGGCGCAGCGTCAATGACGCTGACGGTACAGGCCAGACAATTATTGTCTGGTATAGTGCAGCAGCAGAA
CAATTTGCTGAGGGCTATTGAGGCGCAACAGCATCTGTTGCAACTCACAGTCTGGGGCATCAAGCAGCTC
CAGGCAAGAATCCTGGCTGTGGAAAGATACCTAAAGGATCAACAGCTCCTGGGGATTTGGGGTTGCTCTG
GAAAACTCATTTGCACCACTGCTGTGCCTTGGAATGCTAGTTGGAGTAATAAATCTCTGGAACAGATTTG
GAATCACACGACCTGGATGGAGTGGGACAGAGAAATTAACAATTACACAAGCTTAATACACTCCTTAATT
GAAGAATCGCAAAACCAGCAAGAAAAGAATGAACAAGAATTATTGGAATTAGATAAATGGGCAAGTTTGT
GGAATTGGTTTAACATAACAAATTGGCTGTGGTATATAAAATTATTCATAATGATAGTAGGAGGCTTGGT
AGGTTTAAGAATAGTTTTTGCTGTACTTTCTATAGTGAATAGAGTTAGGCAGGGATATTCACCATTATCG
TTTCAGACCCACCTCCCAACCCCGAGGGGACCCATGCATTGCATCTCAATTAGTCAGCAACCAGGTGTGG
AAAGTCCCCAGGCTCCCCAGCAGGCAGAAGTATGCAAAGCATGCGTCTCAATTAGTCAGCAACCATAGTC
CCGCCCCTAACTCCGCCCATCCCGCCCCTAACTCCGCCCAGTTCCGCCCATTCTCCGCCCCATGGCTGAC
TAATTTTTTTTATTTATGCAGAGGCCGAGGCCGCCTCGGCCTCTGAGCTATTCCAGAAGTAGTGAGGAGG
CTTTTTTGGAGGCCTAGGCTTTTGCAAAAAGCTTTCTAGAGGTACCACCGGAGCTTACCATGACCGAGTA
CAAGCCCACGGTGCGCCTCGCCACCCGCGACGACGTCCCCAGGGCCGTACGCACCCTCGCCGCCGCGTTC
GCCGACTACCCCGCCACGCGCCACACCGTCGATCCGGACCGCCACATCGAGCGGGTCACCGAGCTGCAAG
AACTCTTCCTCACGCGCGTCGGGCTCGACATCGGCAAGGTGTGGGTCGCGGACGACGGCGCCGCCGTGGC
GGTCTGGACCACGCCGGAGAGCGTCGAAGCGGGGGCGGTGTTCGCCGAGATCGGCCCGCGCATGGCCGAG
TTGAGCGGTTCCCGGCTGGCCGCGCAGCAACAGATGGAAGGCCTCCTGGCGCCGCACCGGCCCAAGGAGC
CCGCGTGGTTCCTGGCCACCGTCGGCGTCTCGCCCGACCACCAGGGCAAGGGTCTGGGCAGCGCCGTCGT
GCTCCCCGGAGTGGAGGCGGCCGAGCGCGCCGGGGTGCCCGCCTTCCTGGAGACCTCCGCGCCCCGCAAC
CTCCCCTTCTACGAGCGGCTCGGCTTCACCGTCACCGCCGACGTCGAGGTGCCCGAAGGACCGCGCACCT
GGTGCATGACCCGCAAGCCCGGTGCCAGTTAACGAATTCTAGATCTTGAGACAAATGGCAGTATTCATCC
ACAATTTTAAAAGAAAAGGGGGGATTGGGGGGTACAGTGCAGGGGAAAGAATAGTAGACATAATAGCAAC
AGACATACAAACTAAAGAATTACAAAAACAAATTACAAAAATTCAAAATTTTCGGGTTTATTACAGGGAC
AGCAGAGATCCACTTTGGCGCCGGCTCGAGGCCTGCAGGTGCAAAGATGGATAAAGTTTTAAACAGAGAG
GAATCTTTGCAGCTAATGGACCTTCTAGGTCTTGAAAGGAGTGGGAATTGGCTCCGGTGCCCGTCAGTGG
GCAGAGCGCACATCGCCCACAGTCCCCGAGAAGTTGGGGGGAGGGGTCGGCAATTGAACCGGTGCCTAGA
GAAGGTGGCGCGGGGTAAACTGGGAAAGTGATGTCGTGTACTGGCTCCGCCTTTTTCCCGAGGGTGGGGG
AGAACCGTATATAAGTGCAGTAGTCGCCGTGAACGTTCTTTTTCGCAACGGGTTTGCCGCCAGAACACAG
GTAAGTGCCGTGTGTGGTTCCCGCGGGCCTGGCCTCTTTACGGGTTATGGCCCTTGCGTGCCTTGAATTA
CTTCCACCTGGCTGCAGTACGTGATTCTTGATCCCGAGCTTCGGGTTGGAAGTGGGTGGGAGAGTTCGAG
GCCTTGCGCTTAAGGAGCCCCTTCGCCTCGTGCTTGAGTTGAGGCCTGGCCTGGGCGCTGGGGCCGCCGC
GTGCGAATCTGGTGGCACCTTCGCGCCTGTCTCGCTGCTTTCGATAAGTCTCTAGCCATTTAAAATTTTT
GATGACCTGCTGCGACGCTTTTTTTCTGGCAAGATAGTCTTGTAAATGCGGGCCAAGATCTGCACACTGG
TATTTCGGTTTTTGGGGCCGCGGGCGGCGACGGGGCCCGTGCGTCCCAGCGCACATGTTCGGCGAGGCGG
GGCCTGCGAGCGCGGCCACCGAGAATCGGACGGGGGTAGTCTCAAGCTGGCCGGCCTGCTCTGGTGCCTG
GCCTCGCGCCGCCGTGTATCGCCCCGCCCTGGGCGGCAAGGCTGGCCCGGTCGGCACCAGTTGCGTGAGC
GGAAAGATGGCCGCTTCCCGGCCCTGCTGCAGGGAGCTCAAAATGGAGGACGCGGCGCTCGGGAGAGCGG
GCGGGTGAGTCACCCACACAAAGGAAAAGGGCCTTTCCGTCCTCAGCCGTCGCTTCATGTGACTCCACGG
AGTACCGGGCGCCGTCCAGGCACCTCGATTAGTTCTCGAGCTTTTGGAGTACGTCGTCTTTAGGTTGGGG
GGAGGGGTTTTATGCGATGGAGTTTCCCCACACTGAGTGGGTGGAGACTGAAGTTAGGCCAGCTTGGCAC
TTGATGTAATTCTCCTTGGAATTTGCCCTTTTTGAGTTTGGATCTTGGTTCATTCTCAAGCCTCAGACAG
TGGTTCAAAGTTTTTTTCTTCCATTTCAGGTGTCGTGAGGCTAGCACCGCCACCATGCCCGTTGACTTGG
GGCAGGCCCTAGGCCTGCTGCCATCGCTGGCGAAGGCCGAGGACTCCCAGTTCTCAGAATCAGATGCTGC
CCTTCAAGAGGAACTCTCCAGCCCTGAGACCGCACGCCAGCTTTTCAGGCAGTTCCGTTACCAGGTGATG
TCTGGGCCTCATGAGACCTTGAAGCAACTTCGGAAGCTCTGTTTCCAGTGGCTACAGCCAGAGGTTCACA
CCAAAGAGCAGATCCTAGAGATCCTCATGTTGGAGCAGTTTCTGACCATCCTGCCTGGGGAGATCCAGAT
GTGGGTGCGGAAACAGTGTCCAGGAAGTGGAGAAGAGGCAGTGACCCTTGTGGAAAGCTTGAAGGGGGAC
CCCCAGAGACTGTGGCAATGGATCAGTATCCAGGTTCTAGGACAGGACATCTTATCAGAGAAGATGGAAT
CTCCAAGCTGCCAAGTGGGGGAAGTGGAGCCCCATCTTGAAGTGGTGCCTCAGGAGTTGGGACTTGAGAA
TTCATCCTCAGGGCCTGGGGAGCTTCTGAGCCACATCGTGAAAGAGGAATCTGACACAGAAGCAGAACTA
GCCCTGGCTGCCTCCCAGCCTGCCCGACTGGAGGAAAGGCTGATCAGAGACCAGGACCTCGGAGCCTCAC
TGCTCCCAGCAGCACCTCAGGAACAGTGGAGACAACTGGATTCCACTCAAAAGGAGCAATACTGGGATCT
CATGCTGGAGACCTATGGGAAAATGGTCTCAGGAGCAGGCATTTCCCATCCCAAATCTGACCTGACTAAT
TCAATAGAATTTGGGGAAGAGCTGGCAGGAATATACCTTCATGTCAATGAGAAGATCCCAAGACCCACCT
GCATAGGAGATAGACAAGAGAATGACAAGGAGAACCTAAATTTGGAGAATCACAGGGACCAGGAGCTCCT
GCATGCTTCCTGTCAAGCTTCAGGAGAGGTTCCTTCTCAGGCTTCCTTGAGGGGCTTCTTCACTGAGGAT
GAGCCAGGATGCTTTGGAGAAGGAGAGAATCTCCCTGAGGCTCTGCAAAACATTCAGGATGAGGGAACAG
GGGAACAGCTGTCTCCTCAAGAAAGGATTTCTGAGAAACAACTAGGTCAGCATTTGCCTAATCCTCATTC
AGGAGAAATGTCCACCATGTGGCTTGAGGAGAAGAGAGAGACCTCCCAGAAGGGGCAGCCAAGAGCCCCC
ATGGCCCAGAAGCTCCCCACCTGCAGGGAGTGTGGGAAGACCTTTTATAGGAATTCTCAGCTTATTTTTC
ACCAAAGAACTCACACCGGAGAGACATACTTTCAGTGCACCATCTGCAAAAAAGCCTTTCTGCGGAGTTC
AGACTTTGTGAAGCATCAGAGAACTCACACGGGAGAGAAGCCCTGTAAATGTGATTACTGTGGGAAAGGC
TTTAGTGACTTCTCAGGATTGCGCCACCACGAGAAAATCCACACAGGAGAGAAACCCTATAAATGTCCTA
TCTGTGAGAAAAGTTTCATTCAGAGATCAAACTTTAATAGACATCAGAGGGTTCACACTGGAGAGAAACC
TTATAAATGTTCGCACTGTGGGAAAAGTTTCAGCTGGAGCTCGAGCCTTGACAAACATCAAAGATCCCAC
TTAGGAAAGAAGCCCTTTCAATAGTAATGAACTAGTCCGTAACTTGAAAGTATTTCGATTTCTTGGCTTT
ATATATCTTGTGGAAAGGACGACTCAGGTTCGAAGAGTTACGTATCACGCGTTAAGTCGACAATCAACCT
CTGGATTACAAAATTTGTGAAAGATTGACTGGTATTCTTAACTATGTTGCTCCTTTTACGCTATGTGGAT
ACGCTGCTTTAATGCCTTTGTATCATGCTATTGCTTCCCGTATGGCTTTCATTTTCTCCTCCTTGTATAA
ATCCTGGTTGCTGTCTCTTTATGAGGAGTTGTGGCCCGTTGTCAGGCAACGTGGCGTGGTGTGCACTGTG
TTTGCTGACGCAACCCCCACTGGTTGGGGCATTGCCACCACCTGTCAGCTCCTTTCCGGGACTTTCGCTT
TCCCCCTCCCTATTGCCACGGCGGAACTCATCGCCGCCTGCCTTGCCCGCTGCTGGACAGGGGCTCGGCT
GTTGGGCACTGACAATTCCGTGGTGTTGTCGGGGAAATCATCGTCCTTTCCTTGGCTGCTCGCCTGTGTT
GCCACCTGGATTCTGCGCGGGACGTCCTTCTGCTACGTCCCTTCGGCCCTCAATCCAGCGGACCTTCCTT
CCCGCGGCCTGCTGCCGGCTCTGCGGCCTCTTCCGCGTCTTCGCCTTCGCCCTCAGACGAGTCGGATCTC
CCTTTGGGCCGCCTCCCCGCGTCGACTTTAAGACCAATGACTTACAAGGCAGCTGTAGATCTTAGCCACT
TTTTAAAAGAAAAGGGGGGACTGGAAGGGCTAATTCACTCCCAACGAAGACAAGATCTGCTTTTTGCTTG
TACTGGGTCTCTCTGGTTAGACCAGATCTGAGCCTGGGAGCTCTCTGGCTAACTAGGGAACCCACTGCTT
AAGCCTCAATAAAGCTTGCCTTGAGTGCTTCAAGTAGTGTGTGCCCGTCTGTTGTGTGACTCTGGTAACT
AGAGATCCCTCAGACCCTTTTAGTCAGTGTGGAAAATCTCTAGCAGTACGTATAGTAGTTCATGTCATCT
TATTATTCAGTATTTATAACTTGCAAAGAAATGAATATCAGAGAGTGAGAGGAACTTGTTTATTGCAGCT
TATAATGGTTACAAATAAAGCAATAGCATCACAAATTTCACAAATAAAGCATTTTTTTCACTGCATTCTA
GTTGTGGTTTGTCCAAACTCATCAATGTATCTTATCATGTCTGGCTCTAGCTATCCCGCCCCTAACTCCG
CCCATCCCGCCCCTAACTCCGCCCAGTTCCGCCCATTCTCCGCCCCATGGCTGACTAATTTTTTTTATTT
ATGCAGAGGCCGAGGCCGCCTCGGCCTCTGAGCTATTCCAGAAGTAGTGAGGAGGCTTTTTTGGAGGCCT
AGGGACGTACCCAATTCGCCCTATAGTGAGTCGTATTACGCGCGCTCACTGGCCGTCGTTTTACAACGTC
GTGACTGGGAAAACCCTGGCGTTACCCAACTTAATCGCCTTGCAGCACATCCCCCTTTCGCCAGCTGGCG
TAATAGCGAAGAGGCCCGCACCGATCGCCCTTCCCAACAGTTGCGCAGCCTGAATGGCGAATGGG
[124 nt withheld, positions 7346-7469]
C
[91 nt withheld, positions 7471-7561]
A
[49 nt withheld, positions 7563-7611]
CCTTTGACGTTGGAGTCCACGTTCTTT
[37 nt withheld, positions 7639-7675]
ACCCTATCTCGGTCTATTCTTTTGATTTATAAGGGATTTTGCCGATTTCGGCCTATTGGTTAAAAAATGA
GCTGATTTAACAAAAATTTAACGCGAATTTTAACAAAATATTAACGCTTACAATTTAGGTGGCACTTTTC
GGGGAAATGTGCGCGGAACCCCTATTTGTTTATTTTTCTAAATACATTCAAATATGTATCCGCTCATGAG
ACAATAACCCTGATAAATGCTTCAATAATATTGAAAAAGGAAGAGTATGAGTATTCAACATTTCCGTGTC
GCCCTTATTCCCTTTTTTGCGGCATTTTGCCTTCCTGTTTTTGCTCACCCAGAAACGCTGGTGAAAGTAA
AAGATGCTGAAGATCAGTTGGGTGCACGAGTGGGTTACATCGAACTGGATCTCAACAGCGGTAAGATCCT
TGAGAGTTTTCGCCCCGAAGAACGTTTTCCAATGATGAGCACTTTTAAAGTTCTGCTATGTGGCGCGGTA
TTATCCCGTATTGACGCCGGGCAAGAGCAACTCGGTCGCCGCATACACTATTCTCAGAATGACTTGGTTG
AGTACTCACCAGTCACAGAAAAGCATCTTACGGATGGCATGACAGTAAGAGAATTATGCAGTGCTGCCAT
AACCATGAGTGATAACACTGCGGCCAACTTACTTCTGACAACGATCGGAGGACCGAAGGAGCTAACCGCT
TTTTTGCACAACATGGGGGATCATGTAACTCGCCTTGATCGTTGGGAACCGGAGCTGAATGAAGCCATAC
CAAACGACGAGCGTGACACCACGATGCCTGTAGCAATGGCAACAACGTTGCGCAAACTATTAACTGGCGA
ACTACTTACTCTAGCTTCCCGGCAACAATTAATAGACTGGATGGAGGCGGATAAAGTTGCAGGACCACTT
CTGCGCTCGGCCCTTCCGGCTGGCTGGTTTATTGCTGATAAATCTGGAGCCGGTGAGCGTGGGTCTCGCG
GTATCATTGCAGCACTGGGGCCAGATGGTAAGCCCTCCCGTATCGTAGTTATCTACACGACGGGGAGTCA
GGCAACTATGGATGAACGAAATAGACAGATCGCTGAGATAGGTGCCTCACTGATTAAGCATTGGTAACTG
TCAGACCAAGTTTACTCATATATACTTTAGATTGATTTAAAACTTCATTTTTAATTTAAAAGGATCTAGG
TGAAGATCCTTTTTGATAATCTCATGACCAAAATCCCTTAACGTGAGTTTTCGTTCCACTGAGCGTCAGA
CCCCGTAGAAAAGATCAAAGGATCTTCTTGAGATCCTTTTTTTCTGCGCGTAATCTGCTGCTTGCAAACA
AAAAAACCACCGCTACCAGCGGTGGTTTGTTTGCCGGATCAAGAGCTACCAACTCTTTTTCCGAAGGTAA
CTGGCTTCAGCAGAGCGCAGATACCAAATACTGTTCTTCTAGTGTAGCCGTAGTTAGGCCACCACTTCAA
GAACTCTGTAGCACCGCCTACATACCTCGCTCTGCTAATCCTGTTACCAGTGGCTGCTGCCAGTGGCGAT
AAGTCGTGTCTTACCGGGTTGGACTCAAGACGATAGTTACCGGATAAGGCGCAGCGGTCGGGCTGAACGG
GGGGTTCGTGCACACAGCCCAGCTTGGAGCGAACGACCTACACCGAACTGAGATACCTACAGCGTGAGCT
ATGAGAAAGCGCCACGCTTCCCGAAGGGAGAAAGGCGGACAGGTATCCGGTAAGCGGCAGGGTCGGAACA
GGAGAGCGCACGAGGGAGCTTCCAGGGGGAAACGCCTGGTATCTTTATAGTCCTGTCGGGTTTCGCCACC
TCTGACTTGAGCGTCGATTTTTGTGATGCTCGTCAGGGGGGCGGAGCCTATGGAAAAACGCCAGCAACGC
GGCCTTTTTACGGTTCCTGGCCTTTTGCTGGCCTTTTGCTCACATGTTCTTTCCTGCGTTATCCCCTGAT
TCTGTGGATAACCGTATTACCGCCTTTGAGTGAGCTGATACCGCTCGCCGCAGCCGAACGACCGAGCGCA
GCGAGTCAGTGAGCGAGGAAGCGGAAGAGCGCCCAATACGCAAACCGCCTCTCCCCGCGCGTTGGCCGAT
TCATTAATGCAGCTGGCACGACAGGTTTCCCGACTGGAAAGCGGGCAGTGAGCGCAACGCAATTAATGTG
AGTTAGCTCACTCATTAGGCACCCCAGGCTTTACACTTTATGCTTCCGGCTCGTATGTTGTGTGGAATTG
TGAGCGGATAACAATTTCACACAGGAAACAGCTATGACCATGATTACGCCAAGCGCGCAATTAACCCTCA
CTAAAGGGAACAAAAGCTGGAGCTGCAAGC
Features (pLannotate 1.2.2; 31 found; start..end, strand, type, name):
      5..231     +  promoter       RSV promoter: Rous sarcoma virus enhancer/promoter
    232..412     +  LTR            5' LTR (truncated): truncated 5' long terminal repeat (LTR) from HIV-1
    459..584     +  misc_feature   HIV-1 Ψ: packaging signal of human immunodeficiency virus type 1
    568..931     +  CDS            HIV-1 gag (fragment): gag protein from human immunodeficiency virus 1; gag
   1077..1310    +  misc_feature   RRE: The Rev response element (RRE) of HIV-1 allows for Rev-dependent mRNA export from the nucleus to the cytoplasm.
   1687..1713    +  CDS            Rev (fragment): human immunodeficiency virus 1 (HIV-1) Rev protein; rev; enhances nuclear export of unspliced and incompletely spliced viral mRNAs
   1720..1743    +  promoter       SV40 promoter (fragment): SV40 early promoter
   1744..1815    +  promoter       SV40 promoter (fragment): SV40 enhancer and early promoter
   1839..1974    +  rep_origin     SV40 ori: SV40 origin of replication
   2020..2616    +  CDS            PuroR (fragment): puromycin N-acetyltransferase; pac from Streptomyces; confers resistance to puromycin
   2665..2782    +  misc_feature   cPPT/CTS: central polypurine tract and central termination sequence of HIV-1
   2847..2913    +  CDS            small t antigen (fragment): SV40 (simian virus 40) small t antigen
   2920..4098    +  promoter       EF-1α promoter: strong constitutive promoter for human elongation factor EF-1α
   4115..5434    +  CDS            ZNF18 (fragment): ZNF18_HUMAN - Also known as HDSG1, KOX11, ZKSCAN6, ZNF535. Experimental evidence at protein level: Swiss-Prot protein existence level 1. May be involved in transcriptional regulation. From Homo sapiens (Human).
   5777..5830    +  promoter       U6 promoter (fragment): RNA polymerase III promoter for human U6 snRNA
   5872..6460    +  misc_feature   WPRE: woodchuck hepatitis virus posttranscriptional regulatory element
   6511..6530    +  misc_feature   cPPT/CTS (fragment): central polypurine tract and central termination sequence of HIV-1
   6532..6765    +  LTR            3' LTR (ΔU3): self-inactivating 3' long terminal repeat (LTR) from HIV-1
   6843..6964    +  polyA_signal   SV40 poly(A) signal: SV40 polyadenylation signal
   7004..7139    +  rep_origin     SV40 ori: SV40 origin of replication
   7160..7178    -  promoter       T7 promoter: promoter for bacteriophage T7 RNA polymerase
   7186..7341    +  CDS            lacZα (fragment): LacZα fragment of β-galactosidase; lacZ fragment
   7346..7774    +  rep_origin     f1 ori (sequence partly withheld): f1 bacteriophage origin of replication; arrow indicates direction of (+) strand synthesis
   7827..7931    +  promoter       AmpR promoter: bla
   7932..8792    +  CDS            AmpR: β-lactamase; bla; confers resistance to ampicillin, carbenicillin, and related antibiotics
   8963..9551    +  rep_origin     ori: high-copy-number ColE1/pMB1/pBR322/pUC origin of replication
   9734..9826    +  CDS            lacI (fragment): lac repressor; lacI; The lac repressor binds to the lac operator to inhibit transcription in E. coli. This inhibition can be relieved by adding lactose or isopropyl-β-D-thiogalactopyranoside (IPTG).
   9839..9860    +  protein_bind   CAP binding site: CAP binding activates transcription in the presence of cAMP. E. coli catabolite activator protein
   9875..9905    +  promoter       lac promoter: promoter for the E. coli lac operon
   9913..9929    +  protein_bind   lac operator: The lac repressor binds to the lac operator to inhibit transcription in E. coli. This inhibition can be relieved by adding lactose or isopropyl-β-D-thiogalactopyranoside (IPTG). lac repressor encoded by lacI
   9974..9992    +  promoter       T3 promoter: promoter for bacteriophage T3 RNA polymerase
