[The description below was written by a language model from this plasmid's Addgene catalogue record and pLannotate feature annotations shown in this document.]
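Description:
TFORF2338 is a lentiviral mammalian expression plasmid built on the pLX_TRC317 backbone from the Broad Institute Genetic Perturbation Platform, carrying the human zinc-finger transcription factor ZNF18 (also known as ZKSCAN6, KOX11, HDSG1 or ZNF535). It belongs to a large collection of barcoded transcription factor ORF vectors, each with a unique 24-bp barcode that lets the ORF be identified by sequencing in pooled overexpression screens. In bacteria the roughly 10 kb plasmid is maintained through a high-copy ColE1/pUC-type origin and ampicillin resistance (β-lactamase). An f1 origin and remnants of lac and T7/T3 cloning-vector sequence are also present. The depositor warns that the plasmid can recombine, as is common for LTR-containing vectors.

The viral portion has a third-generation, self-inactivating layout. An RSV promoter is fused to a truncated HIV-1 5' LTR and drives the genomic RNA, followed by the Ψ packaging signal with a partial gag sequence, the Rev response element for nuclear export, a cPPT/CTS, and a ΔU3 3' LTR with a downstream SV40 polyadenylation signal. Within the proviral region, an SV40 early promoter drives the puromycin N-acetyltransferase gene for selection of transduced cells. A separate EF-1α promoter drives the synthesized ZNF18 ORF. A WPRE downstream of the insert enhances transcript stability and expression.

The annotation matches ZNF18 over only part of the stated 1,751-bp insert. The barcode itself is not annotated, though it presumably lies in the region between the ORF and the WPRE, where a short U6-like fragment was also detected. The construct is intended for producing lentivirus to overexpress ZNF18, individually or in pooled screens such as directed differentiation studies.
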