Addgene plasmid #142407: TFORF2338
Purpose: Lentiviral vector for overexpressing transcription factor ORFs with unique 24-bp barcodes. Barcodes facilitate identification of transcription factors in pooled screens.
Depositing lab: Feng Zhang. Depositing organization: Broad Institute. Publication: A transcription factor atlas of directed differentiation. Joung J, Ma S, Tay T, Geiger-Schuller KR, Kirchgatterer PC, Verdine VK, Guo B, Arias-Garcia MA, Allen WE, Singh A, Kuksenko O, Abudayyeh OO, Gootenberg JS, Fu Z, Macrae RK, Buenrostro JD, Regev A, Zhang F. Cell. 2023 Jan 5;186(1):209-229.e26. doi: 10.1016/j.cell.2022.11.026. PubMed 36608654.
Backbone
  Vector backbone: pLX_TRC317
  Backbone manufacturer: Broad Institute Genetic Perturbation Platform
  Backbone size w/o insert (bp): 8264
  Vector type: Mammalian Expression, Lentiviral
  Selectable markers: Puromycin
Growth in bacteria
  Bacterial resistance: Ampicillin, 100 μg/mL
  Growth temperature: 37°C
  Growth strain: NEB Stable
  Copy number: High Copy
Gene/Insert
  Gene/Insert name: ZNF18
  Species: H. sapiens (human)
  Insert size (bp): 1751
  Entrez Gene: ZNF18 (a.k.a. HDSG1, KOX11, ZNF535, Zfp535, ZKSCAN6)
  Promoter: EF1a
  Cloning method: Unknown
  Sequencing primers: 5′ GGGTGGAGACTGAAGTTAGGCCAG; 3′ CACATAGCGTAAAAGGAGCAACATAG
Terms and licenses: Academic/Nonprofit Terms; Industry Terms: Not Available to Industry
Depositor comments: XM_011524002,XM_017025007,XM_017025006,NM_144680,NM_001303281,ENST00000580306,ENST00000580613,ENST00000322748 . The transcription factor ORF portion of this plasmid was synthesized by Genewiz. Please test multiple small colonies in case of plasmid recombination. To make this collection available in a timely manner, a portion of this collection was not fully sequenced by Addgene. If an Addgene verified full plasmid sequence is not available, please contact us prior to placing an order to request the full sequence.
How to cite: TFORF2338 was a gift from Feng Zhang (Addgene plasmid # 142407 ; http://n2t.net/addgene:142407 ; RRID:Addgene_142407)
