>Addgene plasmid #142407 | TFORF2338 | depositor partial sequence | sequence record 279359 | Insert
ACCGCCACCATGCCCGTTGACTTGGGGCAGGCCCTAGGCCTGCTGCCATCGCTGGCGAAGGCCGAGGACT
CCCAGTTCTCAGAATCAGATGCTGCCCTTCAAGAGGAACTCTCCAGCCCTGAGACCGCACGCCAGCTTTT
CAGGCAGTTCCGTTACCAGGTGATGTCTGGGCCTCATGAGACCTTGAAGCAACTTCGGAAGCTCTGTTTC
CAGTGGCTACAGCCAGAGGTTCACACCAAAGAGCAGATCCTAGAGATCCTCATGTTGGAGCAGTTTCTGA
CCATCCTGCCTGGGGAGATCCAGATGTGGGTGCGGAAACAGTGTCCAGGAAGTGGAGAAGAGGCAGTGAC
CCTTGTGGAAAGCTTGAAGGGGGACCCCCAGAGACTGTGGCAATGGATCAGTATCCAGGTTCTAGGACAG
GACATCTTATCAGAGAAGATGGAATCTCCAAGCTGCCAAGTGGGGGAAGTGGAGCCCCATCTTGAAGTGG
TGCCTCAGGAGTTGGGACTTGAGAATTCATCCTCAGGGCCTGGGGAGCTTCTGAGCCACATCGTGAAAGA
GGAATCTGACACAGAAGCAGAACTAGCCCTGGCTGCCTCCCAGCCTGCCCGACTGGAGGAAAGGCTGATC
AGAGACCAGGACCTCGGAGCCTCACTGCTCCCAGCAGCACCTCAGGAACAGTGGAGACAACTGGATTCCA
CTCAAAAGGAGCAATACTGGGATCTCATGCTGGAGACCTATGGGAAAATGGTCTCAGGAGCAGGCATTTC
CCATCCCAAATCTGACCTGACTAATTCAATAGAATTTGGGGAAGAGCTGGCAGGAATATACCTTCATGTC
AATGAGAAGATCCCAAGACCCACCTGCATAGGAGATAGACAAGAGAATGACAAGGAGAACCTAAATTTGG
AGAATCACAGGGACCAGGAGCTCCTGCATGCTTCCTGTCAAGCTTCAGGAGAGGTTCCTTCTCAGGCTTC
CTTGAGGGGCTTCTTCACTGAGGATGAGCCAGGATGCTTTGGAGAAGGAGAGAATCTCCCTGAGGCTCTG
CAAAACATTCAGGATGAGGGAACAGGGGAACAGCTGTCTCCTCAAGAAAGGATTTCTGAGAAACAACTAG
GTCAGCATTTGCCTAATCCTCATTCAGGAGAAATGTCCACCATGTGGCTTGAGGAGAAGAGAGAGACCTC
CCAGAAGGGGCAGCCAAGAGCCCCCATGGCCCAGAAGCTCCCCACCTGCAGGGAGTGTGGGAAGACCTTT
TATAGGAATTCTCAGCTTATTTTTCACCAAAGAACTCACACCGGAGAGACATACTTTCAGTGCACCATCT
GCAAAAAAGCCTTTCTGCGGAGTTCAGACTTTGTGAAGCATCAGAGAACTCACACGGGAGAGAAGCCCTG
TAAATGTGATTACTGTGGGAAAGGCTTTAGTGACTTCTCAGGATTGCGCCACCACGAGAAAATCCACACA
GGAGAGAAACCCTATAAATGTCCTATCTGTGAGAAAAGTTTCATTCAGAGATCAAACTTTAATAGACATC
AGAGGGTTCACACTGGAGAGAAACCTTATAAATGTTCGCACTGTGGGAAAAGTTTCAGCTGGAGCTCGAG
CCTTGACAAACATCAAAGATCCCACTTAGGAAAGAAGCCCTTTCAATAGTAATGAACTAGTCCGTAACTT
GAAAGTATTTCGATTTCTTGGCTTTATATATCTTGTGGAAAGGACGACTCAGGTTCGAAGAGTTACGTAT
C
