>Addgene plasmid #142407 | TFORF2338 | depositor partial sequence | sequence record 279360 | Barcode
CTCAGGTTCGAAGAGTTACGTATC
